Addgene plasmid #225822: pGLU_129
Purpose: (Empty Backbone) Tn libraries Tn5 variant GEN backbone
Depositing lab: Nili Ostrov. Depositing organization: Cultivarium, Convergent Research. Publication: A scalable transposon mutagenesis system for non-model bacteria. Gilbert C, Leung J, Crits-Christoph A, Kang SC, Esmurria A, Fenn K, Brumwell SL, Martin-Moldes Z, Mendler K, Barnum TP, Nguyen M-A, Lee HH, Ostrov N. bioRxiv 2025.12.22.696024 10.64898/2025.12.22.696024.
Backbone
  Vector backbone: pGLDV_62
  Vector type: Synthetic Biology
Growth in bacteria
  Bacterial resistance: Ampicillin, 100 μg/mL
  Growth temperature: 37°C
  Growth strain: Pir1
  Copy number: High Copy
Gene/Insert
  Gene/Insert name: None
  Mutation: N/A
Terms and licenses: Academic/Nonprofit Terms; Industry Terms: Not Available to Industry
Depositor comments: Please visit https://doi.org/10.64898/2025.12.22.696024 for bioRxiv preprint.
How to cite: pGLU_129 was a gift from Nili Ostrov (Addgene plasmid # 225822 ; http://n2t.net/addgene:225822 ; RRID:Addgene_225822)
