[The description below was written by a language model from this plasmid's Addgene catalogue record and pLannotate feature annotations shown in this document.]
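Description:
pGLU_129 is an empty-backbone synthetic biology plasmid (5,792 nt in the sequenced record) built on pGLDV_62 and intended for constructing Tn5-based transposon mutagenesis libraries, described in the record as the gentamicin ("GEN") version of a Tn5-variant backbone for a system aimed at non-model bacteria. It replicates from the R6K γ origin, which depends on the pi initiator protein supplied in trans. It is therefore maintained in a pir-expressing E. coli host (Pir1), where it is listed as high copy and selected with ampicillin through a bla cassette driven by its own promoter. In recipients lacking pi the plasmid cannot replicate, so it behaves as a suicide delivery vector. An incP oriT allows it to be mobilised by conjugation from a donor providing the transfer functions.

The functional payload consists of a Tn5 transposase coding sequence placed next to a cargo region carrying mScarlet-I, a fast-maturing monomeric red fluorescent protein, followed by a gentamicin acetyltransferase gene (aacC1). A hyperactive Tn5 mosaic end lies just downstream of the gentamicin marker. Only one mosaic end was annotated, so the exact boundaries of the mobile element, and whether mScarlet-I lies inside it, cannot be determined from the feature table. The promoters driving the transposase, the reporter and the gentamicin marker are likewise not annotated. In a typical design of this kind, transposase expressed from the non-replicating backbone moves the marked element into the recipient genome, and gentamicin selection recovers insertion mutants. A short lacZα fragment and an attB1-like site are also detected and are probably cloning remnants. No insert is recorded.
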