Features (pLannotate 1.2.2; 10 found; start..end, strand, type, name):
    350..738     -  rep_origin     R6K γ ori: γ replication origin from E. coli plasmid R6K; requires the R6K initiator protein pi for replication
    871..895     -  protein_bind   attB1: mutant version of attB; recombination site for the Gateway® BP reaction BP Clonase™
    995..1855    -  CDS            AmpR: β-lactamase; bla; confers resistance to ampicillin, carbenicillin, and related antibiotics
   1856..1960    -  promoter       AmpR promoter: bla
   2047..2090    -  CDS            lacZα (fragment): LacZα fragment of β-galactosidase; lacZ fragment
   2234..2342    -  oriT           oriT: incP origin of transfer
   2666..4093    -  CDS            Tn5 transposase: transposase from the bacterial Tn5 transposon (Reznikoff, 1993)
   4272..4967    +  CDS            mScarlet-I: mScarlet-I is a basic (constitutively fluorescent) red fluorescent protein published in 2016, derived from synthetic construct. It is reported to be a rapidly-maturing monomer with moderate acid sensitivity.
   5074..5607    +  CDS            GmR: gentamycin acetyltransferase; aacC1; confers resistance to gentamycin
   5770..5788    -  misc_feature   Tn5 ME: hyperactive mosaic end for Tn5 transposase recognition (Reznikoff et al., 2004)
>Addgene plasmid #225822 | pGLU_129 | addgene full sequence | sequence record 449891 | Addgene NGS Result
AGCATGAAGAGCACCCCAGGATACATAGATTACCACAACTCCGAGCCCTTCCACCTAGCGTGCTAACCAC
GCACGCTATTGTTGTATAGGCTAGGTGGAGGCTCAGTGATGATAAGTCTGCGATGGTGGATGCATGTGTC
ATGGTCATAGCTGTTTCCTGTGTGAAATTGTTATCCGCTCAGAGGGCACAATCCTATTCCGCGCTATCCG
ACAATCTCCAAGACATTAGGTGGAGTTCAGTTCGGCGTATGGCATATGTCGCTGGAAAGAACATGTGAGC
AAAAGGCCAGCAAAAGGCCAGGAACCGTAAAAAGGCCGCGTTGCTGGCGTTACAGCTGGGCGCGCCCCAT
GTCAGCCGTTAAGTGTTCCTGTGTCACTCAAAATTGCTTTGAGAGGCTCTAAGGGCTTCTCAGTGCGTTA
CATCCCTGGCTTGTTGTCCACAACCGTTAAACCTTAAAGGCTTTAAAAGCCTTATATATTCTTTTTTTTC
TTATAAAACTTAAAACCTTAGAGGCTATTTAAGTTGCTGATTTATATTAATTTTATTGTTCAAACATGAG
AGCTTAGTACGTGAAACATGAGAGCTTAGTACGTTAGCCATGAGAGCTTAGTACGTTAGCCATGAGGGTT
TAGTTCGTTAAACATGAGAGCTTAGTACGTTAAACATGAGAGCTTAGTACGTGAAACATGAGAGCTTAGT
ACGTACTATCAACAGGTTGAACTGCTGATCTTCAGATCGGCGCGCCGGCCGGCCGAAGATCCTTTGATCT
TTTCTACGGGGTCTGACGCTCTATTCAACAAAGCCGCCGTCCCGTCAAGTCAGCGTAAATGGGTAGGGGG
CTTCAAATCGTCCTCGTGATACCAATTCGGAGCCTGCTTTTTTGTACAAACTTGTTGATAATGGCAATTC
AAGGATCTTCACCTAGATCCTTTTAAATTAAAAATGAAGTTTTAAATCAATCTAAAGTATATATGAGTAA
ACTTGGTCTGACAGTTACCAATGCTTAATCAGTGAGGCACCTATCTCAGCGATCTGTCTATTTCGTTCAT
CCATAGTTGCCTGACTCCCCGTCGTGTAGATAACTACGATACGGGAGGGCTTACCATCTGGCCCCAGTGC
TGCAATGATACCGCGAGAGCCACGCTCACCGGCTCCAGATTTATCAGCAATAAACCAGCCAGCCGGAAGG
GCCGAGCGCAGAAGTGGTCCTGCAACTTTATCCGCCTCCATCCAGTCTATTAATTGTTGCCGGGAAGCTA
GAGTAAGTAGTTCGCCAGTTAATAGTTTGCGCAACGTTGTTGCCATTGCTACAGGCATCGTGGTGTCACG
CTCGTCGTTTGGTATGGCTTCATTCAGCTCCGGTTCCCAACGATCAAGGCGAGTTACATGATCCCCCATG
TTGTGCAAAAAAGCGGTTAGCTCCTTCGGTCCTCCGATCGTTGTCAGAAGTAAGTTGGCCGCAGTGTTAT
CACTCATGGTTATGGCAGCACTGCATAATTCTCTTACTGTCATGCCATCCGTAAGATGCTTTTCTGTGAC
TGGTGAGTACTCAACCAAGTCATTCTGAGAATAGTGTATGCGGCGACCGAGTTGCTCTTGCCCGGCGTCA
ATACGGGATAATACCGCGCCACATAGCAGAACTTTAAAAGTGCTCATCATTGGAAAACGTTCTTCGGGGC
GAAAACTCTCAAGGATCTTACCGCTGTTGAGATCCAGTTCGATGTAACCCACTCGTGCACCCAACTGATC
TTCAGCATCTTTTACTTTCACCAGCGTTTCTGGGTGAGCAAAAACAGGAAGGCAAAATGCCGCAAAAAAG
GGAATAAGGGCGACACGGAAATGTTGAATACTCATACTCTTCCTTTTTCAATATTATTGAAGCATTTATC
AGGGTTATTGTCTCATGAGCGGATACATATTTGAATGTATTTAGAAAAATAAACAAATAGGGGTTCCGCG
CACATTTCCCCGAAAAGTGCCAGATACCTGAAACAAAACCCATCGTACGGCCAAGGAAGTCTCCAATAAC
TGTGATCCACCACAAGCGCCAGGGTTTTCCCAGTCACGACGTTGTAAAACGACGGCCAGTCATGCATAAT
CCGCACGCATCTGGAATAAGGAAGTGCCATTCCGCCTGACCTTAGCGTGCGAACAGCACGCTATTGTTGT
ATCATTACTCGCATCCATTCTCAGGCTGTCTCGTCTCGTCTCCGAGCTCTTCAATGAGGAGTACGGCCAG
CCTCGCAGAGCAGGATTCCCGTTGAGCACCGCCAGGTGCGAATAAGGGACAGTGAAGAAGGAACACCCGC
TCGCGGGTGGGCCTACTTCACCTATCCTGCCCGGCTGACGCCGTTGGATACACCAAGGAAAGTCTACACG
AACCCTTTGGCAAAATCCTGTATATCGTGCGAAAAAGGATGGATATACCGAAAAAATCGCTATAATGACC
CCGAAGCAGGGTTATGCAGCGGAAAAGTCGTTGGGATTGTCCTGACCGAAGCGGGACAGGTCCACGAGCA
GGCAATGCTTGTTGGGCATGGTGAGGTGGATGTCTTTCACTTCCGGCACGCAGCCGAGGACTTTTTGCGC
CATATCGTAAAGTGTGTGCTGAACGGATTCGCTTTCGTGTTCAGCGAAAGAGGCGAGAAGGAGATTCCAA
GCTTAGATTTTAATGCCCTGCGCCATCAGGTCTTTCGCGGCCAGAAAGCCATCCAGTTTGCTTTGCAGCG
CTTCCCAACCTTCCCACAGCGCACCCCAGCTCGCAATGCCGGTACGTTTGCTATCCATAAAGCCGCCCAG
ACGCGCAATCGCCATATACGCCCATTGCAGGCTGCCCGCTTTTTCTTTGCGTTTGCGTTTGCCTTTATCC
AGATAGCCCAGCAGTTGGCATTCATCCGGGGTCAGCACGGTTTCCGCGCTCTGGCTTTCAACGTGTTCCG
CTTCTTTCAGCAGGCCCTGCGCACGCAGTGCTTGCGGCGGAGTAAAAGATTCACGCAGTTGCAGCAGACG
CACCGCCACAAAGCTCAGAATGCTCACCATACGTTCCAGGTTATCCGGTTCTTCCATACGCTGACGTTCC
GCACCCGCACCCGTTTTCCACGCTTTGTGAAATTCTTCAATGCGCCAACGATGGGTATAAATATCAATCA
CACGCAGCGCTTGGGCCAGACTTTCCACCGGCTCGCTGGTCAGCAGCAGCCATTTCAGCGGGGTTTCGCC
TTTCGGCGGATTAATTTCTTCGGCCAGCACCGCGTTCAGGGTAATGTTGCCCTGTTTCAGGGTAATACGG
CCGCTACGCAGGCTCAGGCTCGCTTTACGCGCCGGACGGTTTTTACGTTTGCCACGTTTATCCACCACGC
CTTTCTGCGGAATGCTAATCTGATAGCCGCCCAGTTCCGGCTGGTTTTTCAGGTGATCATACAGATACAG
GCCGCTTTCCACATCTTTACGCGGATGTTTGCTACGCACCACAAAACGTTCGTTATGGGCCAGTTTATCT
TGCAGATACGCATGAATATCCGCTTCACGATCGCACACCGCAATCACGTTGCTCATCATGCTGCCCATTC
TCAGACGCGAAGTTGCAGCAGCGGCCAGCCATTTGCCGCTTTCTTTTTCATCCGCATCCGCCGGATCATC
CGGACGCATCCACCATTCTTGATGCAGCAGGCCCACGGTACGAAAGGTGGTCGCTTCCAGCAGCAGCACG
CTATGCACCCACCAACCACGGCTTTTATCCTGAATGCTACCCAGTTTGCCCAGTTCTTCCGCCACCTGAT
GACGATAGCTCAGAGAGGTGGTATCTTCAATTGCCAGCAGTTCCGGAAATTCCTGGGCCAGTTTCACGGT
CTGCATGGCACCCGCTTTACGAATCGCTTCCGCGCTCACGTTCGGATTACGAATAAAACGATACGCGCCT
TCCTGCATGGCTTTGCTGCCTTCGCTGCTAATGGTAATGCTTTTGCCGCTATATTTGGCCAGTTGCGCCG
CAACATTCACCAGACGCGCGGTACGACGCGGATCACCCAGCGCAGCACTAGAAAACACGCTTTTCGCCCA
ATCCGCCGCACGATGCAGTGCACTGGTAATCATTGAGACCCAGTCGAAAGTGAAACGTGATTTCATGCGT
CATTTTGAACATTTTGTAAATCTTATTTAATAATGTGTGCGGCAATTCACATTTAATTTATGAATGTTTT
CTTAACATCGCGGCAACTCAAGAAACGGCAGGTTCGGATCTTAGCTACTAGAGAAAGAGGAGAAATACTA
GATGGTGAGTAAGGGTGAAGCCGTGATTAAAGAGTTCATGCGCTTCAAAGTGCATATGGAGGGCTCAATG
AACGGCCATGAATTTGAAATTGAAGGTGAAGGAGAAGGCCGTCCGTATGAGGGCACCCAGACCGCCAAAC
TGAAAGTCACAAAGGGTGGCCCGCTGCCGTTTTCGTGGGATATTTTATCCCCTCAATTCATGTACGGCAG
CCGGGCGTTTATTAAACACCCGGCGGATATCCCGGATTACTATAAGCAATCTTTTCCAGAAGGCTTTAAA
TGGGAGCGCGTGATGAATTTTGAAGACGGAGGTGCTGTTACCGTGACCCAGGACACGAGCTTAGAAGACG
GTACCTTGATCTATAAGGTAAAGCTGCGTGGTACCAATTTCCCGCCGGATGGGCCAGTTATGCAGAAAAA
GACTATGGGCTGGGAAGCATCGACGGAGCGTCTTTACCCCGAAGACGGCGTCCTGAAAGGCGATATTAAA
ATGGCCCTGCGACTGAAAGACGGCGGTCGCTACCTTGCAGATTTCAAAACAACGTATAAAGCGAAAAAAC
CTGTGCAGATGCCCGGGGCGTACAACGTTGATCGCAAACTAGATATCACTTCACACAACGAAGATTACAC
GGTAGTCGAACAGTATGAACGTAGCGAGGGGCGCCATAGCACCGGAGGCATGGATGAACTCTATAAATAA
TTCAGCCAAAAAACTTAAGACCGCCGGTCTTGTCCACTACCTTGCAGTAATGCGGTGGACAGGATCGGCG
GTTTTCTTTTCTCTTCTCAAGACTGGGTCTCAAATGTTACGCAGCAGCAACGATGTTACGCAGCAGGGCA
GTCGCCCTAAAACAAAGTTAGGTGGCTCAAGTATGGGCATCATTCGCACATGTAGGCTCGGCCCTGACCA
AGTCAAATCCATGCGGGCTGCTCTTGATCTTTTCGGTCGTGAGTTCGGAGACGTAGCCACCTACTCCCAA
CATCAGCCGGACTCCGATTACCTCGGGAACTTGCTCCGTAGTAAGACATTCATCGCGCTTGCTGCCTTCG
ACCAAGAAGCGGTTGTTGGCGCTCTCGCGGCTTACGTTCTGCCCAAGTTTGAGCAGCCGCGTAGTGAGAT
CTATATCTATGATCTCGCAGTCTCCGGAGAGCACCGGAGGCAGGGCATTGCCACCGCGCTCATCAATCTC
CTCAAGCATGAGGCCAACGCGCTTGGTGCTTATGTGATCTACGTGCAAGCAGATTACGGTGACGATCCCG
CAGTGGCTCTCTATACAAAGTTGGGCATACGGGAAGAAGTGATGCACTTTGATATCGACCCAAGTACCGC
CACCTAAGCTTGAGCGCATGCTCGAGTACTTCGCCTGGACCATGCTCGCCGTCGTCTTCGGCTTCCTCCT
CTTCGTCAACCTCGCCTACGTCCCCCTCGGCCACTGGGCCGAGGCCTTCGCCGGCTTCTTCAAATTTTCA
GGGCTGCCGCACCCCATCGACTGGGGGCTAGATGTGTATAAGAGACAGCGCT
